>Addgene plasmid #183112 | pLenti_EF1a_Flag_TP53_WT | addgene full sequence | sequence record 369272 | Addgene NGS Result
GATCTGGCCAATCACAAGTTTGTACAAAAAAGCAGGCTCAATGGACTACAAGGACGACGATGACAAGGGT
GGCGGAGGGAGC
[1176 nt withheld, positions 83-1258]
TGAAACCCAGCTTTCTTGTACAAAGTGGTGGGAGGAGGTGGATCTGGCGACTACAAGGACGACGATGACA
AGTGACTCGAGGTTAACGAATTCTACCGGGTAGGGGAGGCGCTTTTCCCAAGGCAGTCTGGAGCATGCGC
TTTAGCAGCCCCGCTGGGCACTTGGCGCTACACAAGTGGCCTCTGGCCTCGCACACATTCCACATCCACC
GGTAGGCGCCAACCGGCTCCGTTCTTTGGTGGCCCCTTCGCGCCACCTTCTACTCCTCCCCTAGTCAGGA
AGTTCCCCCCCGCCCCGCAGCTCGCGTCGTGCAGGACGTGACAAATGGAAGTAGCACGTCTCACTAGTCT
CGTGCAGATGGACAGCACCGCTGAGCAATGGAAGCGGGTAGGCCTTTGGGGCAGCGGCCAATAGCAGCTT
TGCTCCTTCGCTTTCTGGGCTCAGAGGCTGGGAAGGGGTGGGTCCGGGGGCGGGCTCAGGGGCGGGCTCA
GGGGCGGGGCGGGCGCCCGAAGGTCCTCCGGAGGCCCGGCATTCTGCACGCTTCAAAAGCGCACGTCTGC
CGCGCTGTTCTCCTCTTCCTCATCTCCGGGCCTTTCGACCTGCATCCCGCCACCATGAAAAAGCCTGAAC
TCACCGCGACGTCTGTCGAGAAGTTTCTGATCGAAAAGTTCGACAGCGTCTCCGACCTGATGCAGCTCTC
GGAGGGCGAAGAATCTCGTGCTTTCAGCTTCGATGTAGGAGGGCGTGGATATGTCCTGCGGGTAAATAGC
TGCGCCGATGGTTTCTACAAAGATCGTTATGTTTATCGGCACTTTGCATCGGCCGCGCTCCCGATTCCGG
AAGTGCTTGACATTGGGGAATTCAGCGAGAGCCTGACCTATTGCATCTCCCGCCGTGCACAGGGTGTCAC
GTTGCAAGACCTGCCTGAAACCGAACTGCCCGCTGTTCTGCAGCCGGTCGCGGAGGCCATGGATGCGATC
GCTGCGGCCGATCTTAGCCAGACGAGCGGGTTCGGCCCATTCGGACCGCAAGGAATCGGTCAATACACTA
CATGGCGTGATTTCATATGCGCGATTGCTGATCCCCATGTGTATCACTGGCAAACTGTGATGGACGACAC
CGTCAGTGCGTCCGTCGCGCAGGCTCTCGATGAGCTGATGCTTTGGGCCGAGGACTGCCCCGAAGTCCGG
CACCTCGTGCACGCGGATTTCGGCTCCAACAATGTCCTGACGGACAATGGCCGCATAACAGCGGTCATTG
ACTGGAGCGAGGCGATGTTCGGGGATTCCCAATACGAGGTCGCCAACATCTTCTTCTGGAGGCCGTGGTT
GGCTTGTATGGAGCAGCAGACGCGCTACTTCGAGCGGAGGCATCCGGAGCTTGCAGGATCGCCGCGGCTC
CGGGCGTATATGCTCCGCATTGGTCTTGACCAACTCTATCAGAGCTTGGTTGACGGCAATTTCGATGATG
CAGCTTGGGCGCAGGGTCGATGCGACGCAATCGTCCGATCCGGAGCCGGGACTGTCGGGCGTACACAAAT
CGCCCGCAGAAGCGCGGCCGTCTGGACCGATGGCTGTGTAGAAGTACTCGCCGATAGTGGAAACCGACGC
CCCAGCACTCGTCCGAGGGCAAAGGAATAGTGTACAAGTAGGAATTCGTCGAGGGACCTAATAACTTCGT
ATAGCATACATTATACGAAGTTATACATGTTTAAGGGTTCCGGTTCCACTAGGTACAATTCGATATCAAG
CTTATCGATAATCAACCTCTGGATTACAAAATTTGTGAAAGATTGACTGGTATTCTTAACTATGTTGCTC
CTTTTACGCTATGTGGATACGCTGCTTTAATGCCTTTGTATCATGCTATTGCTTCCCGTATGGCTTTCAT
TTTCTCCTCCTTGTATAAATCCTGGTTGCTGTCTCTTTATGAGGAGTTGTGGCCCGTTGTCAGGCAACGT
GGCGTGGTGTGCACTGTGTTTGCTGACGCAACCCCCACTGGTTGGGGCATTGCCACCACCTGTCAGCTCC
TTTCCGGGACTTTCGCTTTCCCCCTCCCTATTGCCACGGCGGAACTCATCGCCGCCTGCCTTGCCCGCTG
CTGGACAGGGGCTCGGCTGTTGGGCACTGACAATTCCGTGGTGTTGTCGGGGAAATCATCGTCCTTTCCT
TGGCTGCTCGCCTGTGTTGCCACCTGGATTCTGCGCGGGACGTCCTTCTGCTACGTCCCTTCGGCCCTCA
ATCCAGCGGACCTTCCTTCCCGCGGCCTGCTGCCGGCTCTGCGGCCTCTTCCGCGTCTTCGCCTTCGCCC
TCAGACGAGTCGGATCTCCCTTTGGGCCGCCTCCCCGCATCGATACCGTCGACCTCGATCGAGACCTAGA
AAAACATGGAGCAATCACAAGTAGCAATACAGCAGCTACCAATGCTGATTGTGCCTGGCTAGAAGCACAA
GAGGAGGAGGAGGTGGGTTTTCCAGTCACACCTCAGGTACCTTTAAGACCAATGACTTACAAGGCAGCTG
TAGATCTTAGCCACTTTTTAAAAGAAAAGGGGGGACTGGAAGGGCTAATTCACTCCCAACGAAGACAAGA
TCTGCTTTTTGCTTGTACTGGGTCTCTCTGGTTAGACCAGATCTGAGCCTGGGAGCTCTCTGGCTAACTA
GGGAACCCACTGCTTAAGCCTCAATAAAGCTTGCCTTGAGTGCTTCAAGTAGTGTGTGCCCGTCTGTTGT
GTGACTCTGGTAACTAGAGATCCCTCAGACCCTTTTAGTCAGTGTGGAAAATCTCTAGCAGTAGTAGTTC
ATGTCATCTTATTATTCAGTATTTATAACTTGCAAAGAAATGAATATCAGAGAGTGAGAGGAACTTGTTT
ATTGCAGCTTATAATGGTTACAAATAAAGCAATAGCATCACAAATTTCACAAATAAAGCATTTTTTTCAC
TGCATTCTAGTTGTGGTTTGTCCAAACTCATCAATGTATCTTATCATGTCTGGCTCTAGCTATCCCGCCC
CTAACTCCGCCCATCCCGCCCCTAACTCCGCCCAGTTCCGCCCATTCTCCGCCCCATGGCTGACTAATTT
TTTTTATTTATGCAGAGGCCGAGGCCGCCTCGGCCTCTGAGCTATTCCAGAAGTAGTGAGGAGGCTTTTT
TGGAGGCCTAGGGACGTACCCAATTCGCCCTATAGTGAGTCGTATTAGCATGTGAGCAAAAGGCCAGCAT
AAATCAAAAGAATAGACCGAGATAGGGT
[37 nt withheld, positions 4507-4543]
AAAGAACGTGGACTCCAACGTCAAAGG
[49 nt withheld, positions 4571-4619]
T
[91 nt withheld, positions 4621-4711]
G
[124 nt withheld, positions 4713-4836]
CAGGTGGCACTTTTCGGGGAAATGTGCGCGGAACCCCTATTTGTTTATTTTTCTAAATACATTCAAATAT
GTATCCGCTCATGAGACAATAACCCTGATAAATGCTTCAATAATATTGAAAAAGGAAGAGTCCTGAGGCG
GAAAGAACCAGCTGTGGAATGTGTGTCAGTTAGGGTGTGGAAAGTCCCCAGGCTCCCCAGCAGGCAGAAG
TATGCAAAGCATGCATCTCAATTAGTCAGCAACCAGGTGTGGAAAGTCCCCAGGCTCCCCAGCAGGCAGA
AGTATGCAAAGCATGCATCTCAATTAGTCAGCAACCATAGTCCCGCCCCTAACTCCGCCCATCCCGCCCC
TAACTCCGCCCAGTTCCGCCCATTCTCCGCCCCATGGCTGACTAATTTTTTTTATTTATGCAGAGGCCGA
GGCCGCCTCGGCCTCTGAGCTATTCCAGAAGTAGTGAGGAGGCTTTTTTGGAGGCCTAGGCTTTTGCAAA
GATCGATCAAGAGACAGGATGAGGATCGTTTCGCATGATTGAACAAGATGGATTGCACGCAGGTTCTCCG
GCCGCTTGGGTGGAGAGGCTATTCGGCTATGACTGGGCACAACAGACAATCGGCTGCTCTGATGCCGCCG
TGTTCCGGCTGTCAGCGCAGGGGCGCCCGGTTCTTTTTGTCAAGACCGACCTGTCCGGTGCCCTGAATGA
ACTGCAAGACGAGGCAGCGCGGCTATCGTGGCTGGCCACGACGGGCGTTCCTTGCGCAGCTGTGCTCGAC
GTTGTCACTGAAGCGGGAAGGGACTGGCTGCTATTGGGCGAAGTGCCGGGGCAGGATCTCCTGTCATCTC
ACCTTGCTCCTGCCGAGAAAGTATCCATCATGGCTGATGCAATGCGGCGGCTGCATACGCTTGATCCGGC
TACCTGCCCATTCGACCACCAAGCGAAACATCGCATCGAGCGAGCACGTACTCGGATGGAAGCCGGTCTT
GTCGATCAGGATGATCTGGACGAAGAGCATCAGGGGCTCGCGCCAGCCGAACTGTTCGCCAGGCTCAAGG
CGAGCATGCCCGACGGCGAGGATCTCGTCGTGACCCATGGCGATGCCTGCTTGCCGAATATCATGGTGGA
AAATGGCCGCTTTTCTGGATTCATCGACTGTGGCCGGCTGGGTGTGGCGGACCGCTATCAGGACATAGCG
TTGGCTACCCGTGATATTGCTGAAGAGCTTGGCGGCGAATGGGCTGACCGCTTCCTCGTGCTTTACGGTA
TCGCCGCTCCCGATTCGCAGCGCATCGCCTTCTATCGCCTTCTTGACGAGTTCTTCTGAGCGGGACTCTG
GGGTTCGAAATGACCGACCAAGCGACGCCCAACCTGCCATCACGAGATTTCGATTCCACCGCCGCCTTCT
ATGAAAGGTTGGGCTTCGGAATCGTTTTCCGGGACGCCGGCTGGATGATCCTCCAGCGCGGGGATCTCAT
GCTGGAGTTCTTCGCCCACCCTAGGGGGAGGCTAACTGAAACACGGAAGGAGACAATACCGGAAGGAACC
CGCGCTATGACGGCAATAAAAAGACAGAATAAAACGCACGGTGTTGGGTCGTTTGTTCATAAACGCGGGG
TTCGGTCCCAGGGCTGGCACTCTGTCGATACCCCACCGAGACCCCATTGGGGCCAATACGCCCGCGTTTC
TTCCTTTTCCCCACCCCACCCCCCAAGTTCGGGTGAAGGCCCAGGGCTCGCAGCCAACGTCGGGGCGGCA
GGCCCTGCCATAGCCTCAGGTTACTCATATATACTTTAGATTGATTTAAAACTTCATTTTTAATTTAAAA
GGATCTAGGTGAAGATCCTTTTTGATAATCTCATGACCAAAATCCCTTAACGTGAGTTTTCGTTCCACTG
AGCGTCAGACCCCGTAGAAAAGATCAAAGGATCTTCTTGAGATCCTTTTTTTCTGCGCGTAATCTGCTGC
TTGCAAACAAAAAAACCACCGCTACCAGCGGTGGTTTGTTTGCCGGATCAAGAGCTACCAACTCTTTTTC
CGAAGGTAACTGGCTTCAGCAGAGCGCAGATACCAAATACTGTTCTTCTAGTGTAGCCGTAGTTAGGCCA
CCACTTCAAGAACTCTGTAGCACCGCCTACATACCTCGCTCTGCTAATCCTGTTACCAGTGGCTGCTGCC
AGTGGCGATAAGTCGTGTCTTACCGGGTTGGACTCAAGACGATAGTTACCGGATAAGGCGCAGCGGTCGG
GCTGAACGGGGGGTTCGTGCACACAGCCCAGCTTGGAGCGAACGACCTACACCGAACTGAGATACCTACA
GCGTGAGCTATGAGAAAGCGCCACGCTTCCCGAAGGGAGAAAGGCGGACAGGTATCCGGTAAGCGGCAGG
GTCGGAACAGGAGAGCGCACGAGGGAGCTTCCAGGGGGAAACGCCTGGTATCTTTATAGTCCTGTCGGGT
TTCGCCACCTCTGACTTGAGCGTCGATTTTTGTGATGCTCGTCAGGGGGGCGGAGCCTATGGAAAAACGC
CAGCAACGCGGCCTTTTTACGGTTCCTGGCCTTTTGCTGGCCTTTTGCTCACATGTTCTTTCCTGCGTTA
TCCCCTGATTCTGTGGATAACCGTATTACCGCCATGCATTAGTTATTAATAGTAATCAATTACGGGGTCA
TTAGTTCATAGCCCATATATGGAGTTCCGCGTTACATAACTTACGGTAAATGGCCCGCCTGGCTGACCGC
CCAACGACCCCCGCCCATTGACGTCAATAATGACGTATGTTCCCATAGTAACGCCAATAGGGACTTTCCA
TTGACGTCAATGGGTGGAGTATTTACGGTAAACTGCCCACTTGGCAGTACATCAAGTGTATCATATGCCA
AGTACGCCCCCTATTGACGTCAATGACGGTAAATGGCCCGCCTGGCATTATGCCCAGTACATGACCTTAT
GGGACTTTCCTACTTGGCAGTACATCTACGTATTAGTCATCGCTATTACCATGGTGATGCGGTTTTGGCA
GTACATCAATGGGCGTGGATAGCGGTTTGACTCACGGGGATTTCCAAGTCTCCACCCCATTGACGTCAAT
GGGAGTTTGTTTTGGCACCAAAATCAACGGGACTTTCCAAAATGTCGTAACAACTCCGCCCCATTGACGC
AAATGGGCGGTAGGCGTGTACGGTGGGAGGTCTATATAAGCAGCGCGTTTTGCCTGTACTGGGTCTCTCT
GGTTAGACCAGATCTGAGCCTGGGAGCTCTCTGGCTAACTAGGGAACCCACTGCTTAAGCCTCAATAAAG
CTTGCCTTGAGTGCTTCAAGTAGTGTGTGCCCGTCTGTTGTGTGACTCTGGTAACTAGAGATCCCTCAGA
CCCTTTTAGTCAGTGTGGAAAATCTCTAGCAGTGGCGCCCGAACAGGGACTTGAAAGCGAAAGGGAAACC
AGAGGAGCTCTCTCGACGCAGGACTCGGCTTGCTGAAGCGCGCACGGCAAGAGGCGAGGGGCGGCGACTG
GTGAGTACGCCAAAAATTTTGACTAGCGGAGGCTAGAAGGAGAGAGATGGGTGCGAGAGCGTCAGTATTA
AGCGGGGGAGAATTAGATCGCGATGGGAAAAAATTCGGTTAAGGCCAGGGGGAAAGAAAAAATATAAATT
AAAACATATAGTATGGGCAAGCAGGGAGCTAGAACGATTCGCAGTTAATCCTGGCCTGTTAGAAACATCA
GAAGGCTGTAGACAAATACTGGGACAGCTACAACCATCCCTTCAGACAGGATCAGAAGAACTTAGATCAT
TATATAATACAGTAGCAACCCTCTATTGTGTGCATCAAAGGATAGAGATAAAAGACACCAAGGAAGCTTT
AGACAAGATAGAGGAAGAGCAAAACAAAAGTAAGACCACCGCACAGCAAGCGGCCGGCCGCTGATCTTCA
GACCTGGAGGAGGAGATATGAGGGACAATTGGAGAAGTGAATTATATAAATATAAAGTAGTAAAAATTGA
ACCATTAGGAGTAGCACCCACCAAGGCAAAGAGAAGAGTGGTGCAGAGAGAAAAAAGAGCAGTGGGAATA
GGAGCTTTGTTCCTTGGGTTCTTGGGAGCAGCAGGAAGCACTATGGGCGCAGCGTCAATGACGCTGACGG
TACAGGCCAGACAATTATTGTCTGGTATAGTGCAGCAGCAGAACAATTTGCTGAGGGCTATTGAGGCGCA
ACAGCATCTGTTGCAACTCACAGTCTGGGGCATCAAGCAGCTCCAGGCAAGAATCCTGGCTGTGGAAAGA
TACCTAAAGGATCAACAGCTCCTGGGGATTTGGGGTTGCTCTGGAAAACTCATTTGCACCACTGCTGTGC
CTTGGAATGCTAGTTGGAGTAATAAATCTCTGGAACAGATTTGGAATCACACGACCTGGATGGAGTGGGA
CAGAGAAATTAACAATTACACAAGCTTAATACACTCCTTAATTGAAGAATCGCAAAACCAGCAAGAAAAG
AATGAACAAGAATTATTGGAATTAGATAAATGGGCAAGTTTGTGGAATTGGTTTAACATAACAAATTGGC
TGTGGTATATAAAATTATTCATAATGATAGTAGGAGGCTTGGTAGGTTTAAGAATAGTTTTTGCTGTACT
TTCTATAGTGAATAGAGTTAGGCAGGGATATTCACCATTATCGTTTCAGACCCACCTCCCAACCCCGAGG
GGACCCGACAGGCCCGAAGGAATAGAAGAAGAAGGTGGAGAGAGAGACAGAGACAGATCCATTCGATTAG
TGAACGGATCGGCACTGCGTGCGCCAATTCTGCAGACAAATGGCAGTATTCATCCACAATTTTAAAAGAA
AAGGGGGGATTGGGGGGTACAGTGCAGGGGAAAGAATAGTAGACATAATAGCAACAGACATACAAACTAA
AGAATTACAAAAACAAATTACAAAAATTCAAAATTTTCGGGTTTATTACAGGGACAGCAGAGATCCAGTT
TGGTTAGTACCGGGCCCGCTCTAGCCCTAGATTTAAATGGCTCCGGTGCCCGTCAGTGGGCAGAGCGCAC
ATCGCCCACAGTCCCCGAGAAGTTGGGGGGAGGGGTCGGCAATTGAACCGGTGCCTAGAGAAGGTGGCGC
GGGGTAAACTGGGAAAGTGATGTCGTGTACTGGCTCCGCCTTTTTCCCGAGGGTGGGGGAGAACCGTATA
TAAGTGCAGTAGTCGCCGTGAACGTTCTTTTTCGCAACGGGTTTGCCGCCAGAACACAGGTAAGTGCCGT
GTGTGGTTCCCGCGGGCCTGGCCTCTTTACGGGTTATGGCCCTTGCGTGCCTTGAATTACTTCCACCTGG
CTGCAGTACGTGATTCTTGATCCCGAGCTTCGGGTTGGAAGTGGGTGGGAGAGTTCGAGGCCTTGCGCTT
AAGGAGCCCCTTCGCCTCGTGCTTGAGTTGAGGCCTGGCCTGGGCGCTGGGGCCGCCGCGTGCGAATCTG
GTGGCACCTTCGCGCCTGTCTCGCTGCTTTCGATAAGTCTCTAGCCATTTAAAATTTTTGATGACCTGCT
GCGACGCTTTTTTTCTGGCAAGATAGTCTTGTAAATGCGGGCCAAGATCTGCACACTGGTATTTCGGTTT
TTGGGGCCGCGGGCGGCGACGGGGCCCGTGCGTCCCAGCGCACATGTTCGGCGAGGCGGGGCCTGCGAGC
GCGGCCACCGAGAATCGGACGGGGGTAGTCTCAAGCTGGCCGGCCTGCTCTGGTGCCTGGCCTCGCGCCG
CCGTGTATCGCCCCGCCCTGGGCGGCAAGGCTGGCCCGGTCGGCACCAGTTGCGTGAGCGGAAAGATGGC
CGCTTCCCGGCCCTGCTGCAGGGAGCTCAAAATGGAGGACGCGGCGCTCGGGAGAGCGGGCGGGTGAGTC
ACCCACACAAAGGAAAAGGGCCTTTCCGTCCTCAGCCGTCGCTTCATGTGACTCCACGGAGTACCGGGCG
CCGTCCAGGCACCTCGATTAGTTCTCGAGCTTTTGGAGTACGTCGTCTTTAGGTTGGGGGGAGGGGTTTT
ATGCGATGGAGTTTCCCCACACTGAGTGGGTGGAGACTGAAGTTAGGCCAGCTTGGCACTTGATGTAATT
CTCCTTGGAATTTGCCCTTTTTGAGTTTGGATCTTGGTTCATTCTCAAGCCTCAGACAGTGGTTCAAAGT
TTTTTTCTTCCATTTCAGGTGTCGTGAGGAATTAGCTTGGTACTAATACGACTCACTATAGGGAGACCCA
AGCTGGCTAGCCGCGGAATCTAGACTGCCGGATCGAATTGTCGACGAATTCG
Features (pLannotate 1.2.2; 33 found; start..end, strand, type, name):
     14..38      +  protein_bind   attB1: mutant version of attB; recombination site for the Gateway® BP reaction BP Clonase™
     47..67      +  CDS            FLAG (fragment): FLAG® epitope tag, followed by an enterokinase cleavage site
     83..1261    +  CDS            p53 (sequence partly withheld): human tumor suppressor protein that is often mutated in cancers; Homo sapiens TP53; responds to cellular stresses to regulate the expression of target genes
   1263..1287    -  protein_bind   attB2: mutant version of attB; recombination site for the Gateway® BP reaction BP Clonase™
   1310..1330    +  CDS            FLAG (fragment): FLAG® epitope tag, followed by an enterokinase cleavage site
   1356..1855    +  promoter       PGK promoter: mouse phosphoglycerate kinase 1 promoter
   1873..2898    +  CDS            HygR: aminoglycoside phosphotransferase from E. coli; aph(4)-Ia; confers resistance to hygromycin
   2929..2962    +  protein_bind   loxP: Cre-mediated recombination occurs in the 8-bp core sequence (GCATACAT). Cre recombinase
   2995..3018    +  misc_feature   MCS (fragment): pBluescript multiple cloning site
   3018..3606    +  misc_feature   WPRE: woodchuck hepatitis virus posttranscriptional regulatory element
   3607..3626    +  misc_feature   MCS (fragment): pBluescript multiple cloning site
   3628..3813    +  CDS            nef (fragment): NEF_HV1Z2 - Experimental evidence at protein level: Swiss-Prot protein existence level 1. Extracellular Nef protein targets CD4(+) T-lymphocytes for apoptosis by interacting with CXCR4 surface receptors. From Human immunodeficiency virus type 1 group M subtype D (isolate Z2/CDC-Z34) (HIV-1).
   3815..4048    +  LTR            3' LTR (ΔU3): self-inactivating 3' long terminal repeat (LTR) from HIV-1
   4120..4241    +  polyA_signal   SV40 poly(A) signal: SV40 polyadenylation signal
   4281..4416    +  rep_origin     SV40 ori: SV40 origin of replication
   4437..4455    -  promoter       T7 promoter: promoter for bacteriophage T7 RNA polymerase
   4478..4836    -  rep_origin     f1 ori (sequence partly withheld): f1 bacteriophage origin of replication; arrow indicates direction of (+) strand synthesis
   4863..4967    +  promoter       AmpR promoter: bla
   4969..5326    +  promoter       SV40 promoter: SV40 enhancer and early promoter
   5361..6155    +  CDS            NeoR/KanR: aminoglycoside phosphotransferase from Tn5; aph(3')-II (or nptII); confers resistance to neomycin, kanamycin, and G418 (Geneticin®)
   6176..6328    +  CDS            ble (fragment): BLE_KLEPN - Experimental evidence at protein level: Swiss-Prot protein existence level 1. Binding protein with a strong affinity to the bleomycin family of antibiotics. Binds to CL990; an antimitotic-antibiotic compound. From Klebsiella pneumoniae.
   6387..6434    +  polyA_signal   HSV TK poly(A) signal: herpes simplex virus thymidine kinase polyadenylation signal (Cole and Stacy, 1985)
   6763..7351    +  rep_origin     ori: high-copy-number ColE1/pMB1/pBR322/pUC origin of replication
   7526..7829    +  enhancer       CMV enhancer: human cytomegalovirus immediate early enhancer
   7830..8029    +  promoter       CMV promoter: human cytomegalovirus (CMV) immediate early promoter
   8047..8227    +  LTR            5' LTR (truncated): truncated 5' long terminal repeat (LTR) from HIV-1
   8274..8399    +  misc_feature   HIV-1 Ψ: packaging signal of human immunodeficiency virus type 1
   8383..8721    +  CDS            HIV-1 gag (fragment): gag protein from human immunodeficiency virus 1; gag
   8896..9129    +  misc_feature   RRE: The Rev response element (RRE) of HIV-1 allows for Rev-dependent mRNA export from the nucleus to the cytoplasm.
   9506..9606    +  CDS            Rev (fragment): human immunodeficiency virus 1 (HIV-1) Rev protein; rev; enhances nuclear export of unspliced and incompletely spliced viral mRNAs
   9656..9773    +  misc_feature   cPPT/CTS: central polypurine tract and central termination sequence of HIV-1
   9845..11023   +  promoter       EF-1α promoter: strong constitutive promoter for human elongation factor EF-1α
  11040..11058   +  promoter       T7 promoter: promoter for bacteriophage T7 RNA polymerase
