[The description below was written by a language model from this plasmid's Addgene catalogue record and pLannotate feature annotations shown in this document.]
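Description:
pLenti_EF1a_Flag_TP53_WT is a third-generation-style, self-inactivating HIV-1 lentiviral transfer plasmid for constitutive expression of FLAG-tagged human p53 in mammalian cells. It is built on the pLenti-EF1α-Gate-PGK-hygromycin destination backbone. In bacteria it replicates from a high-copy ColE1/pUC origin and is selected with kanamycin through a Tn5 NeoR/KanR gene, which sits behind both a bacterial (AmpR) promoter and the SV40 early promoter. An f1 origin and an SV40 origin are also present.

The viral genome is transcribed from a CMV enhancer/promoter fused to a truncated 5' LTR. It carries the Ψ packaging signal with a gag fragment, the RRE for Rev-dependent export, the cPPT/CTS, a WPRE to boost transcript expression, and a ΔU3 3' LTR that inactivates LTR promoter activity after integration. Within this frame, the human EF-1α promoter drives the TP53 coding sequence, which was introduced by Gateway recombination and is flanked by attB1 and attB2 sites. A FLAG epitope lies just upstream of the p53 open reading frame, giving an N-terminal tag. A second FLAG fragment is annotated after attB2, and the record does not indicate whether it is translated. Downstream, a mouse PGK promoter expresses the hygromycin resistance gene for selecting transduced cells, followed by a single loxP site.

Although designated wild type, the insert encodes the common germline P72R polymorphism. The catalogue also lists the vector type as CRISPR, but no Cas or guide RNA elements are annotated. The sequenced record is slightly shorter than the stated total size. The plasmid is suited to producing lentivirus for stable p53 expression or re-expression, and the associated publication examines the p53 pathway in VHL-mutant kidney cancer.
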