Addgene plasmid #183112: pLenti_EF1a_Flag_TP53_WT
Purpose: Expresses flag-tagged p53 in mammalian cells
Depositing lab: William Kaelin. Depositing organization: Dana-Farber Cancer Institute. Publication: Sensitivity of VHL mutant kidney cancers to HIF2 inhibitors does not require an intact p53 pathway. Stransky LA, Vigeant SM, Huang B, West D, Denize T, Walton E, Signoretti S, Kaelin WG Jr. Proc Natl Acad Sci U S A. 2022 Apr 5;119(14):e2120403119. doi: 10.1073/pnas.2120403119. Epub 2022 Mar 31. PubMed 35357972.
Backbone
  Vector backbone: pLenti-EF1α-Gate-PGK-hygromycin
  Backbone manufacturer: Gift
  Backbone size w/o insert (bp): 10053
  Total vector size (bp): 11232
  Vector type: Mammalian Expression, Lentiviral, CRISPR
  Selectable markers: Hygromycin
Growth in bacteria
  Bacterial resistance: Kanamycin, 50 μg/mL
  Growth temperature: 30°C
  Growth strain: NEB Stable
  Copy number: High Copy
Gene/Insert
  Gene/Insert name: TP53 (alt name: LFS1, Cellular Tumor Antigen P53)
  Species: H. sapiens (human)
  Insert size (bp): 1179
  Mutation: See Depositor Comments Below
  Entrez Gene: TP53 (a.k.a. BCC7, BMFS5, LFS1, P53, TRP53)
  Promoter: EF1a
  Cloning method: Gateway Cloning
  Sequencing primers: 5′ 3' EF1a-fwd: CTTCCATTTCAGGTGTCGTG; 3′ 3' PGK-rev: CTTTTGAAGCGTGCAGAATG
Resource information
  A portion of this plasmid was derived from a plasmid made by: Andrew Giacommeli and William Hahn
Terms and licenses: Academic/Nonprofit Terms; Industry Terms: Not Available to Industry
Depositor comments: Please note: plasmid contains the P72R mutation from a common germline SNP in TP53.
How to cite: pLenti_EF1a_Flag_TP53_WT was a gift from William Kaelin (Addgene plasmid # 183112 ; http://n2t.net/addgene:183112 ; RRID:Addgene_183112)
